Addgene plasmid #221858: pcDNA3.1(+)-N-DYK_WT PCNA
Purpose: Expresses WT PCNA with a FLAG tag in mammalian cells
Depositing lab: Roger Woodgate. Depositing organization: National Institute of Child Health and Human Development (NICHD). Publication: Human DNA polymerase eta is regulated by mutually exclusive mono-ubiquitination and mono-NEDDylation. Moreno NC, Korchak EJ, Latancia MT, D'Orlando DA, Adegbenro T, Barnes RP, Bezsonova I, Woodgate R, Ashton NW. Nucleic Acids Res. 2026 Feb 5;54(4):gkag098. doi: 10.1093/nar/gkag098. PubMed 41693564.
Backbone
  Vector backbone: pcDNA3.1(+)-N-DYK
  Total vector size (bp): 6230
  Vector type: Mammalian Expression
  Selectable markers: Neomycin (select with G418)
Growth in bacteria
  Bacterial resistance: Ampicillin, 100 μg/mL
  Growth temperature: 37°C
  Growth strain: DH5alpha
  Copy number: High Copy
Gene/Insert
  Gene/Insert name: PCNA
  Species: H. sapiens (human)
  Insert size (bp): 783
  Entrez Gene: PCNA (a.k.a. ATLD2)
  Tag / fusion protein: FLAG (N terminal on backbone)
  Cloning method: Gene Synthesis
  Sequencing primers: 5′ TAATACGACTCACTATAGGG
Terms and licenses: Academic/Nonprofit Terms; Industry Terms: Not Available to Industry
Depositor comments: Please visit https://doi.org/10.1101/2024.10.12.618026 for bioRxiv preprint.
How to cite: pcDNA3.1(+)-N-DYK_WT PCNA was a gift from Roger Woodgate (Addgene plasmid # 221858 ; http://n2t.net/addgene:221858 ; RRID:Addgene_221858)
