[The description below was written by a language model from this plasmid's Addgene catalogue record and pLannotate feature annotations shown in this document.]
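Description:
pcDNA3.1(+)-N-DYK_WT PCNA is a 6,230 bp mammalian expression plasmid built on the pcDNA3.1(+)-N-DYK backbone, designed to produce wild-type human PCNA carrying an N-terminal FLAG (DYKDDDDK) epitope. It is propagated in E. coli as a high-copy plasmid through a ColE1/pUC-type origin and selected with ampicillin via the β-lactamase gene and its native promoter. An f1 origin is also present, allowing single-stranded DNA production in principle. For selection in mammalian cells, an SV40 enhancer/early promoter drives the neomycin phosphotransferase gene, terminated by an SV40 polyadenylation signal, so that stable transfectants can be selected with G418.

The expression cassette consists of the human cytomegalovirus immediate-early enhancer and promoter, followed by a T7 promoter that serves as a sequencing primer site and could support in vitro transcription. Downstream is a short FLAG-coding segment, which the annotation software matched as a fragment of 3xFLAG; its length is consistent with the single backbone-encoded tag described in the catalogue entry. The 783 bp PCNA open reading frame, generated by gene synthesis, follows and is terminated by the bovine growth hormone polyadenylation signal. Several small annotated fragments (HIV-1 LTR, ble, lacI, bom and lac promoter/operator remnants) look like backbone remnants or incidental sequence matches rather than functional elements.

PCNA is the sliding clamp that increases DNA polymerase processivity and coordinates DNA damage responses at the replication fork. The plasmid provides constitutive expression of epitope-tagged wild-type PCNA in mammalian cells, suitable for detection or pull-down with anti-FLAG reagents. It was deposited in connection with work on regulation of human DNA polymerase eta by mono-ubiquitination and mono-NEDDylation.
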