Features (pLannotate 1.2.2; 21 found; start..end, strand, type, name):
     28..80      -  misc_feature   bom (fragment): basis of mobility region from pBR322
    235..614     +  enhancer       CMV enhancer: human cytomegalovirus immediate early enhancer
    615..818     +  promoter       CMV promoter: human cytomegalovirus (CMV) immediate early promoter
    814..847     +  LTR            5' LTR (truncated) (fragment): truncated 5' long terminal repeat (LTR) from HIV-1
    863..881     +  promoter       T7 promoter: promoter for bacteriophage T7 RNA polymerase
    926..950     +  CDS            3xFLAG (fragment): three tandem FLAG® epitope tags
    956..1738    +  CDS            PCNA: PCNA_HUMAN - Experimental evidence at protein level: Swiss-Prot protein existence level 1. Auxiliary protein of DNA polymerase delta and is involved in the control of eukaryotic DNA replication by increasing the polymerase's processibility during elongation of the leading strand. Induces a robust stimulatory effect on the 3'-5' exonuclease and 3'- phosphodiesterase, but not apurinic-apyrimidinic (AP) endonuclease, APEX2 activities. Has to be loaded onto DNA in order to be able to stimulate APEX2. Plays a key role in DNA damage response (DDR) by being conveniently positioned at the replication
   1827..2051    +  polyA_signal   bGH poly(A) signal: bovine growth hormone polyadenylation signal
   2055..2076    +  promoter       SV40 promoter (fragment): SV40 enhancer and early promoter
   2097..2525    +  rep_origin     f1 ori (sequence partly withheld): f1 bacteriophage origin of replication; arrow indicates direction of (+) strand synthesis
   2539..2868    +  promoter       SV40 promoter: SV40 enhancer and early promoter
   2935..3726    +  CDS            neo: KKA2_KLEPN - Also known as kan, nptII. Experimental evidence at protein level: Swiss-Prot protein existence level 1. Resistance to kanamycin, neomycin, paromomycin, ribostamycin, butirosin and gentamicin B. From Klebsiella pneumoniae.
   3750..3908    +  CDS            ble (fragment): BLE_KLEPN - Experimental evidence at protein level: Swiss-Prot protein existence level 1. Binding protein with a strong affinity to the bleomycin family of antibiotics. Binds to CL990; an antimitotic-antibiotic compound. From Klebsiella pneumoniae.
   3903..4024    +  polyA_signal   SV40 poly(A) signal: SV40 polyadenylation signal
   4097..4113    -  protein_bind   lac operator: The lac repressor binds to the lac operator to inhibit transcription in E. coli. This inhibition can be relieved by adding lactose or isopropyl-β-D-thiogalactopyranoside (IPTG). lac repressor encoded by lacI
   4121..4151    -  promoter       lac promoter: promoter for the E. coli lac operon
   4166..4187    -  protein_bind   CAP binding site: CAP binding activates transcription in the presence of cAMP. E. coli catabolite activator protein
   4200..4292    -  CDS            lacI (fragment): lac repressor; lacI; The lac repressor binds to the lac operator to inhibit transcription in E. coli. This inhibition can be relieved by adding lactose or isopropyl-β-D-thiogalactopyranoside (IPTG).
   4475..5063    -  rep_origin     ori: high-copy-number ColE1/pMB1/pBR322/pUC origin of replication
   5234..6094    -  CDS            AmpR: β-lactamase; bla; confers resistance to ampicillin, carbenicillin, and related antibiotics
   6095..6199    -  promoter       AmpR promoter: bla
>Addgene plasmid #221858 | pcDNA3.1(+)-N-DYK_WT PCNA | addgene full sequence | sequence record 442828 | Addgene NGS Result
GACGGATCGGGAGATCTCCCGATCCCCTATGGTGCACTCTCAGTACAATCTGCTCTGATGCCGCATAGTT
AAGCCAGTATCTGCTCCCTGCTTGTGTGTTGGAGGTCGCTGAGTAGTGCGCGAGCAAAATTTAAGCTACA
ACAAGGCAAGGCTTGACCGACAATTGCATGAAGAATCTGCTTAGGGTTAGGCGTTTTGCGCTGCTTCGCG
ATGTACGGGCCAGATATACGCGTTGACATTGATTATTGACTAGTTATTAATAGTAATCAATTACGGGGTC
ATTAGTTCATAGCCCATATATGGAGTTCCGCGTTACATAACTTACGGTAAATGGCCCGCCTGGCTGACCG
CCCAACGACCCCCGCCCATTGACGTCAATAATGACGTATGTTCCCATAGTAACGCCAATAGGGACTTTCC
ATTGACGTCAATGGGTGGAGTATTTACGGTAAACTGCCCACTTGGCAGTACATCAAGTGTATCATATGCC
AAGTACGCCCCCTATTGACGTCAATGACGGTAAATGGCCCGCCTGGCATTATGCCCAGTACATGACCTTA
TGGGACTTTCCTACTTGGCAGTACATCTACGTATTAGTCATCGCTATTACCATGGTGATGCGGTTTTGGC
AGTACATCAATGGGCGTGGATAGCGGTTTGACTCACGGGGATTTCCAAGTCTCCACCCCATTGACGTCAA
TGGGAGTTTGTTTTGGCACCAAAATCAACGGGACTTTCCAAAATGTCGTAACAACTCCGCCCCATTGACG
CAAATGGGCGGTAGGCGTGTACGGTGGGAGGTCTATATAAGCAGAGCTCTCTGGCTAACTAGAGAACCCA
CTGCTTACTGGCTTATCGAAATTAATACGACTCACTATAGGGAGACCCAAGCTGGCTAGCGTTTAAACTT
AAGCTTGCCACCATGGATTACAAGGATGACGACGATAAGGGTACCATGTTCGAGGCGCGCCTGGTCCAGG
GCTCCATCCTCAAGAAGGTGTTGGAGGCACTCAAGGACCTCATCAACGAGGCCTGCTGGGATATTAGCTC
CAGCGGTGTAAACCTGCAGAGCATGGACTCGTCCCACGTCTCTTTGGTGCAGCTCACCCTGCGGTCTGAG
GGCTTCGACACCTACCGCTGCGACCGCAACCTGGCCATGGGCGTGAACCTCACCAGTATGTCCAAAATAC
TAAAATGCGCCGGCAATGAAGATATCATTACACTAAGGGCCGAAGATAACGCGGATACCTTGGCGCTAGT
ATTTGAAGCACCAAACCAGGAGAAAGTTTCAGACTATGAAATGAAGTTGATGGATTTAGATGTTGAACAA
CTTGGAATTCCAGAACAGGAGTACAGCTGTGTAGTAAAGATGCCTTCTGGTGAATTTGCACGTATATGCC
GAGATCTCAGCCATATTGGAGATGCTGTTGTAATTTCCTGTGCAAAAGACGGAGTGAAATTTTCTGCAAG
TGGAGAACTTGGAAATGGAAACATTAAATTGTCACAGACAAGTAATGTCGATAAAGAGGAGGAAGCTGTT
ACCATAGAGATGAATGAACCAGTTCAACTAACTTTTGCACTGAGGTACCTGAACTTCTTTACAAAAGCCA
CTCCACTCTCTTCAACGGTGACACTCAGTATGTCTGCAGATGTACCCCTTGTTGTAGAGTATAAAATTGC
GGATATGGGACACTTAAAATACTACTTGGCTCCCAAGATCGAGGATGAAGAAGGATCTGGATCCTGATAA
GAATTCTGCAGATATCCAGCACAGTGGCGGCCGCTCGAGTCTAGAGGGCCCGTTTAAACCCGCTGATCAG
CCTCGACTGTGCCTTCTAGTTGCCAGCCATCTGTTGTTTGCCCCTCCCCCGTGCCTTCCTTGACCCTGGA
AGGTGCCACTCCCACTGTCCTTTCCTAATAAAATGAGGAAATTGCATCGCATTGTCTGAGTAGGTGTCAT
TCTATTCTGGGGGGTGGGGTGGGGCAGGACAGCAAGGGGGAGGATTGGGAAGACAATAGCAGGCATGCTG
GGGATGCGGTGGGCTCTATGGCTTCTGAGGCGGAAAGAACCAGCTGGGGCTCTAGGGGGTATCCCC
[124 nt withheld, positions 2097-2220]
C
[91 nt withheld, positions 2222-2312]
A
[49 nt withheld, positions 2314-2362]
CCTTTGACGTTGGAGTCCACGTTCTTT
[37 nt withheld, positions 2390-2426]
ACCCTATCTCGGTCTATTCTTTTGATTTATAAGGGATTTTGCCGATTTCGGCCTATTGGTTAAAAAATGA
GCTGATTTAACAAAAATTTAACGCGAATTAATTCTGTGGAATGTGTGTCAGTTAGGGTGTGGAAAGTCCC
CAGGCTCCCCAGCAGGCAGAAGTATGCAAAGCATGCATCTCAATTAGTCAGCAACCAGGTGTGGAAAGTC
CCCAGGCTCCCCAGCAGGCAGAAGTATGCAAAGCATGCATCTCAATTAGTCAGCAACCATAGTCCCGCCC
CTAACTCCGCCCATCCCGCCCCTAACTCCGCCCAGTTCCGCCCATTCTCCGCCCCATGGCTGACTAATTT
TTTTTATTTATGCAGAGGCCGAGGCCGCCTCTGCCTCTGAGCTATTCCAGAAGTAGTGAGGAGGCTTTTT
TGGAGGCCTAGGCTTTTGCAAAAAGCTCCCGGGAGCTTGTATATCCATTTTCGGATCTGATCAAGAGACA
GGATGAGGATCGTTTCGCATGATTGAACAAGATGGATTGCACGCAGGTTCTCCGGCCGCTTGGGTGGAGA
GGCTATTCGGCTATGACTGGGCACAACAGACAATCGGCTGCTCTGATGCCGCCGTGTTCCGGCTGTCAGC
GCAGGGGCGCCCGGTTCTTTTTGTCAAGACCGACCTGTCCGGTGCCCTGAATGAACTGCAGGACGAGGCA
GCGCGGCTATCGTGGCTGGCCACGACGGGCGTTCCTTGCGCAGCTGTGCTCGACGTTGTCACTGAAGCGG
GAAGGGACTGGCTGCTATTGGGCGAAGTGCCGGGGCAGGATCTCCTGTCATCTCACCTTGCTCCTGCCGA
GAAAGTATCCATCATGGCTGATGCAATGCGGCGGCTGCATACGCTTGATCCGGCTACCTGCCCATTCGAC
CACCAAGCGAAACATCGCATCGAGCGAGCACGTACTCGGATGGAAGCCGGTCTTGTCGATCAGGATGATC
TGGACGAAGAGCATCAGGGGCTCGCGCCAGCCGAACTGTTCGCCAGGCTCAAGGCGCGCATGCCCGACGG
CGAGGATCTCGTCGTGACCCATGGCGATGCCTGCTTGCCGAATATCATGGTGGAAAATGGCCGCTTTTCT
GGATTCATCGACTGTGGCCGGCTGGGTGTGGCGGACCGCTATCAGGACATAGCGTTGGCTACCCGTGATA
TTGCTGAAGAGCTTGGCGGCGAATGGGCTGACCGCTTCCTCGTGCTTTACGGTATCGCCGCTCCCGATTC
GCAGCGCATCGCCTTCTATCGCCTTCTTGACGAGTTCTTCTGAGCGGGACTCTGGGGTTCGAAATGACCG
ACCAAGCGACGCCCAACCTGCCATCACGAGATTTCGATTCCACCGCCGCCTTCTATGAAAGGTTGGGCTT
CGGAATCGTTTTCCGGGACGCCGGCTGGATGATCCTCCAGCGCGGGGATCTCATGCTGGAGTTCTTCGCC
CACCCCAACTTGTTTATTGCAGCTTATAATGGTTACAAATAAAGCAATAGCATCACAAATTTCACAAATA
AAGCATTTTTTTCACTGCATTCTAGTTGTGGTTTGTCCAAACTCATCAATGTATCTTATCATGTCTGTAT
ACCGTCGACCTCTAGCTAGAGCTTGGCGTAATCATGGTCATAGCTGTTTCCTGTGTGAAATTGTTATCCG
CTCACAATTCCACACAACATACGAGCCGGAAGCATAAAGTGTAAAGCCTGGGGTGCCTAATGAGTGAGCT
AACTCACATTAATTGCGTTGCGCTCACTGCCCGCTTTCCAGTCGGGAAACCTGTCGTGCCAGCTGCATTA
ATGAATCGGCCAACGCGCGGGGAGAGGCGGTTTGCGTATTGGGCGCTCTTCCGCTTCCTCGCTCACTGAC
TCGCTGCGCTCGGTCGTTCGGCTGCGGCGAGCGGTATCAGCTCACTCAAAGGCGGTAATACGGTTATCCA
CAGAATCAGGGGATAACGCAGGAAAGAACATGTGAGCAAAAGGCCAGCAAAAGGCCAGGAACCGTAAAAA
GGCCGCGTTGCTGGCGTTTTTCCATAGGCTCCGCCCCCCTGACGAGCATCACAAAAATCGACGCTCAAGT
CAGAGGTGGCGAAACCCGACAGGACTATAAAGATACCAGGCGTTTCCCCCTGGAAGCTCCCTCGTGCGCT
CTCCTGTTCCGACCCTGCCGCTTACCGGATACCTGTCCGCCTTTCTCCCTTCGGGAAGCGTGGCGCTTTC
TCATAGCTCACGCTGTAGGTATCTCAGTTCGGTGTAGGTCGTTCGCTCCAAGCTGGGCTGTGTGCACGAA
CCCCCCGTTCAGCCCGACCGCTGCGCCTTATCCGGTAACTATCGTCTTGAGTCCAACCCGGTAAGACACG
ACTTATCGCCACTGGCAGCAGCCACTGGTAACAGGATTAGCAGAGCGAGGTATGTAGGCGGTGCTACAGA
GTTCTTGAAGTGGTGGCCTAACTACGGCTACACTAGAAGAACAGTATTTGGTATCTGCGCTCTGCTGAAG
CCAGTTACCTTCGGAAAAAGAGTTGGTAGCTCTTGATCCGGCAAACAAACCACCGCTGGTAGCGGTGGTT
TTTTTGTTTGCAAGCAGCAGATTACGCGCAGAAAAAAAGGATCTCAAGAAGATCCTTTGATCTTTTCTAC
GGGGTCTGACGCTCAGTGGAACGAAAACTCACGTTAAGGGATTTTGGTCATGAGATTATCAAAAAGGATC
TTCACCTAGATCCTTTTAAATTAAAAATGAAGTTTTAAATCAATCTAAAGTATATATGAGTAAACTTGGT
CTGACAGTTACCAATGCTTAATCAGTGAGGCACCTATCTCAGCGATCTGTCTATTTCGTTCATCCATAGT
TGCCTGACTCCCCGTCGTGTAGATAACTACGATACGGGAGGGCTTACCATCTGGCCCCAGTGCTGCAATG
ATACCGCGAGACCCACGCTCACCGGCTCCAGATTTATCAGCAATAAACCAGCCAGCCGGAAGGGCCGAGC
GCAGAAGTGGTCCTGCAACTTTATCCGCCTCCATCCAGTCTATTAATTGTTGCCGGGAAGCTAGAGTAAG
TAGTTCGCCAGTTAATAGTTTGCGCAACGTTGTTGCCATTGCTACAGGCATCGTGGTGTCACGCTCGTCG
TTTGGTATGGCTTCATTCAGCTCCGGTTCCCAACGATCAAGGCGAGTTACATGATCCCCCATGTTGTGCA
AAAAAGCGGTTAGCTCCTTCGGTCCTCCGATCGTTGTCAGAAGTAAGTTGGCCGCAGTGTTATCACTCAT
GGTTATGGCAGCACTGCATAATTCTCTTACTGTCATGCCATCCGTAAGATGCTTTTCTGTGACTGGTGAG
TACTCAACCAAGTCATTCTGAGAATAGTGTATGCGGCGACCGAGTTGCTCTTGCCCGGCGTCAATACGGG
ATAATACCGCGCCACATAGCAGAACTTTAAAAGTGCTCATCATTGGAAAACGTTCTTCGGGGCGAAAACT
CTCAAGGATCTTACCGCTGTTGAGATCCAGTTCGATGTAACCCACTCGTGCACCCAACTGATCTTCAGCA
TCTTTTACTTTCACCAGCGTTTCTGGGTGAGCAAAAACAGGAAGGCAAAATGCCGCAAAAAAGGGAATAA
GGGCGACACGGAAATGTTGAATACTCATACTCTTCCTTTTTCAATATTATTGAAGCATTTATCAGGGTTA
TTGTCTCATGAGCGGATACATATTTGAATGTATTTAGAAAAATAAACAAATAGGGGTTCCGCGCACATTT
CCCCGAAAAGTGCCACCTGACGTC
